Addgene plasmid #124929: pET_RGG
Purpose: Expression of RGG domain from LAF-1 gene
Depositing lab: Matthew Good & Daniel Hammer & Benjamin Schuster. Depositing organization: University of Pennsylvania. Publication: Controllable protein phase separation and modular recruitment to form responsive membraneless organelles. Schuster BS, Reed EH, Parthasarathy R, Jahnke CN, Caldwell RM, Bermudez JG, Ramage H, Good MC, Hammer DA. Nat Commun. 2018 Jul 30;9(1):2985. doi: 10.1038/s41467-018-05403-1. PubMed 30061688.
Backbone
  Vector backbone: pET
  Vector type: Bacterial Expression
Growth in bacteria
  Bacterial resistance: Kanamycin, 50 μg/mL
  Growth temperature: 37°C
  Growth strain: DH5alpha
  Copy number: High Copy
Gene/Insert
  Gene/Insert name: LAF-1 RGG domain
  Species: C. elegans (nematode)
  Mutation: RGG domain
  Entrez Gene: laf-1 (a.k.a. CELE_Y71H2AM.19)
  Tag / fusion protein: His (C terminal on insert)
  Cloning method: Restriction Enzyme; 5′ cloning site unknown (unknown if destroyed); 3′ cloning site unknown (unknown if destroyed)
Terms and licenses: Academic/Nonprofit Terms; Industry Terms: Not Available to Industry
How to cite: pET_RGG was a gift from Matthew Good & Daniel Hammer & Benjamin Schuster (Addgene plasmid # 124929 ; http://n2t.net/addgene:124929 ; RRID:Addgene_124929)
