[The description below was written by a language model from this plasmid's Addgene catalogue record and pLannotate feature annotations shown in this document.]
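Description:
pET_RGG is a pET-based bacterial expression plasmid (about 4.7 kb) for producing the RGG domain of the C. elegans protein LAF-1, a DDX3-family RNA helicase. It carries a kanamycin resistance gene (aminoglycoside phosphotransferase) for selection and a ColE1/pMB1-type origin, recorded as high copy, for propagation in E. coli. An f1 phage origin is also present. Short fragments annotated as tetracycline resistance sequence and a partial AmpR promoter appear to be non-functional backbone remnants rather than usable markers.

The expression cassette follows the standard T7lac arrangement. A T7 promoter is immediately followed by a lac operator, then the strong ribosome binding site from T7 gene 10, the roughly 500 bp laf-1 fragment encoding the RGG domain, a C-terminal polyhistidine tag, and the T7 terminator. The tag is annotated as a fragment of a 9xHis feature, with a length consistent with six histidines. A short stretch between the tag and the terminator is annotated as a fragment of a T7 gene 10B-derived solubility tag, but the record lists only the His tag as a fusion, so this match probably lies outside the coding region. The plasmid-borne lacI gene, with its own promoter, supplies the lac repressor. This keeps transcription off until IPTG or lactose is added in a host that expresses T7 RNA polymerase.

The stated purpose is expression of the LAF-1 RGG domain, with the His tag allowing affinity purification of the recombinant protein. The associated publication concerns controllable protein phase separation and the engineering of responsive membraneless organelles, which suggests the purified domain is used as a phase-separating building block in such studies. The cloning sites used to insert the fragment are not recorded.
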