Features (pLannotate 1.2.2; 16 found; start..end, strand, type, name):
    146..164     +  promoter       T7 promoter: promoter for bacteriophage T7 RNA polymerase
    165..189     +  protein_bind   lac operator: The lac repressor binds to the lac operator to inhibit transcription in E. coli. This inhibition can be relieved by adding lactose or isopropyl-β-D-thiogalactopyranoside (IPTG). lac repressor encoded by lacI
    204..226     +  RBS            RBS: efficient ribosome binding site from bacteriophage T7 gene 10 (Olins and Rangwala, 1989)
    234..737     +  CDS            laf-1 (fragment): DDX3_CAEEL - Experimental evidence at protein level: Swiss-Prot protein existence level 1. Multifunctional ATP-dependent RNA helicase (PubMed:27546789). Plays a role in RNA remodeling, but is not required for RNA unwinding (PubMed:27546789). Binds to RNA in a concentration-dependent manner to stimulate annealing between two complementary strands of RNA (PubMed:26015579, PubMed:27546789). This process is also dependent upon ATP; ATP reduces binding to RNA and subsequently diminishes RNA annealing (PubMed:27546789). Involved in many cellular processes, which do not necessarily require its ATPase
    744..761     +  CDS            9xHis (fragment): 9xHis affinity tag
    771..820     +  CDS            SET1 (fragment): solubility-enhancement tag derived from T7 phage gene 10B
    828..875     +  terminator     T7 terminator: transcription terminator for bacteriophage T7 RNA polymerase
    912..1340    +  rep_origin     f1 ori (sequence partly withheld): f1 bacteriophage origin of replication; arrow indicates direction of (+) strand synthesis
   1416..1473    +  promoter       AmpR promoter (fragment): bla
   1482..2297    -  CDS            KanR: aminoglycoside phosphotransferase; aph(3')-Ia; confers resistance to kanamycin in bacteria or G418 (Geneticin®) in eukaryotes
   2450..3038    +  rep_origin     ori: high-copy-number ColE1/pMB1/pBR322/pUC origin of replication
   3232..3331    -  CDS            TcR (fragment): tetracycline efflux protein; tet; confers resistance to tetracycline
   3346..3367    -  protein_bind   CAP binding site: CAP binding activates transcription in the presence of cAMP. E. coli catabolite activator protein
   3380..4462    -  CDS            lacI: lac repressor; lacI; The lac repressor binds to the lac operator to inhibit transcription in E. coli. This inhibition can be relieved by adding lactose or isopropyl-β-D-thiogalactopyranoside (IPTG).
   4463..4540    -  promoter       lacI promoter: lacI
   4548..124     -  CDS            TcR (fragment) (across the origin): tetracycline efflux protein; tet; confers resistance to tetracycline
>Addgene plasmid #124929 | pET_RGG | addgene full sequence | sequence record 245479 | Addgene NGS Result
AGCGCTCATGAGCCCGAAGTGGCGAGCCCGATCTTCCCCATCGGTGATGTCGGCGATATAGGCGCCAGCA
ACCGCACCTGTGGCGCCGGTGATGCCGGCCACGATGCGTCCGGCGTAGAGGATCGAGATCTCGATCCCGC
GAAATTAATACGACTCACTATAGGGGAATTGTGAGCGGATAACAATTCCCCTCTAGAAATAATTTTGTTT
AACTTTAAGAAGGAGATATACATATGGAATCCAATCAATCCAATAACGGTGGCTCGGGTAATGCCGCTCT
GAATCGTGGTGGCCGCTACGTGCCGCCGCATCTGCGTGGTGGCGATGGTGGTGCAGCAGCAGCTGCATCT
GCTGGCGGTGATGACCGTCGCGGCGGTGCGGGCGGTGGCGGTTATCGTCGCGGCGGTGGCAATAGTGGTG
GCGGTGGCGGTGGCGGTTATGATCGTGGTTACAATGACAACCGTGATGACCGCGATAACCGTGGCGGTTC
CGGCGGTTACGGTCGTGATCGTAATTATGAAGACCGTGGTTACAACGGCGGTGGCGGTGGCGGTGGCAAT
CGTGGCTATAACAATAACCGTGGTGGCGGTGGCGGTGGCTACAATCGCCAGGATCGTGGTGACGGTGGCA
GCTCTAACTTTTCGCGCGGTGGCTATAATAACCGTGATGAAGGCAGCGACAACCGCGGTAGTGGCCGTTC
CTACAATAACGATCGTCGCGACAATGGTGGCGATGGCCTCGAGCACCACCACCACCACCACTGAGATCCG
GCTGCTAACAAAGCCCGAAAGGAAGCTGAGTTGGCTGCTGCCACCGCTGAGCAATAACTAGCATAACCCC
TTGGGGCCTCTAAACGGGTCTTGAGGGGTTTTTTGCTGAAAGGAGGAACTATATCCGGATTGGCGAATGG
G
[124 nt withheld, positions 912-1035]
C
[91 nt withheld, positions 1037-1127]
A
[49 nt withheld, positions 1129-1177]
CCTTTGACGTTGGAGTCCACGTTCTTT
[37 nt withheld, positions 1205-1241]
ACCCTATCTCGGTCTATTCTTTTGATTTATAAGGGATTTTGCCGATTTCGGCCTATTGGTTAAAAAATGA
GCTGATTTAACAAAAATTTAACGCGAATTTTAACAAAATATTAACGCTTACAATTTAGGTGGCACTTTTC
GGGGTACCCAGGTGGCACTTTTCGGGGAAATGTGCGCGGAACCCCTATTTGTTTATTTTTCTAAATACAT
TCAAATATGTATCCGCTCATGAATTAATTCTTAGAAAAACTCATCGAGCATCAAATGAAACTGCAATTTA
TTCATATCAGGATTATCAATACCATATTTTTGAAAAAGCCGTTTCTGTAATGAAGGAGAAAACTCACCGA
GGCAGTTCCATAGGATGGCAAGATCCTGGTATCGGTCTGCGATTCCGACTCGTCCAACATCAATACAACC
TATTAATTTCCCCTCGTCAAAAATAAGGTTATCAAGTGAGAAATCACCATGAGTGACGACTGAATCCGGT
GAGAATGGCAAAAGTTTATGCATTTCTTTCCAGACTTGTTCAACAGGCCAGCCATTACGCTCGTCATCAA
AATCACTCGCATCAACCAAACCGTTATTCATTCGTGATTGCGCCTGAGCGAGACGAAATACGCGATCGCT
GTTAAAAGGACAATTACAAACAGGAATCGAATGCAACCGGCGCAGGAACACTGCCAGCGCATCAACAATA
TTTTCACCTGAATCAGGATATTCTTCTAATACCTGGAATGCTGTTTTCCCGGGGATCGCAGTGGTGAGTA
ACCATGCATCATCAGGAGTACGGATAAAATGCTTGATGGTCGGAAGAGGCATAAATTCCGTCAGCCAGTT
TAGTCTGACCATCTCATCTGTAACATCATTGGCAACGCTACCTTTGCCATGTTTCAGAAACAACTCTGGC
GCATCGGGCTTCCCATACAATCGATAGATTGTCGCACCTGATTGCCCGACATTATCGCGAGCCCATTTAT
ACCCATATAAATCAGCATCCATGTTGGAATTTAATCGCGGCCTAGAGCAAGACGTTTCCCGTTGAATATG
GCTCATAACACCCCTTGTATTACTGTTTATGTAAGCAGACAGTTTTATTGTTCATGACCAAAATCCCTTA
ACGTGACCTAGGTCATGACCAAAATCCCTTAACGTGAGTTTTCGTTCCACTGAGCGTCAGACCCCGTAGA
AAAGATCAAAGGATCTTCTTGAGATCCTTTTTTTCTGCGCGTAATCTGCTGCTTGCAAACAAAAAAACCA
CCGCTACCAGCGGTGGTTTGTTTGCCGGATCAAGAGCTACCAACTCTTTTTCCGAAGGTAACTGGCTTCA
GCAGAGCGCAGATACCAAATACTGTTCTTCTAGTGTAGCCGTAGTTAGGCCACCACTTCAAGAACTCTGT
AGCACCGCCTACATACCTCGCTCTGCTAATCCTGTTACCAGTGGCTGCTGCCAGTGGCGATAAGTCGTGT
CTTACCGGGTTGGACTCAAGACGATAGTTACCGGATAAGGCGCAGCGGTCGGGCTGAACGGGGGGTTCGT
GCACACAGCCCAGCTTGGAGCGAACGACCTACACCGAACTGAGATACCTACAGCGTGAGCTATGAGAAAG
CGCCACGCTTCCCGAAGGGAGAAAGGCGGACAGGTATCCGGTAAGCGGCAGGGTCGGAACAGGAGAGCGC
ACGAGGGAGCTTCCAGGGGGAAACGCCTGGTATCTTTATAGTCCTGTCGGGTTTCGCCACCTCTGACTTG
AGCGTCGATTTTTGTGATGCTCGTCAGGGGGGCGGAGCCTATGGAAAAACGCCAGCAACGCGGCCTTTTT
ACGGTTCCTGGCCTTTTGCTGGCCTTTTGCTCACATGTTCTTTCCTGCGTTATCCCCTGATTCTGTGGAT
AACCGTATTACCGCCTTTGAGTGAGCTGATACCGCTCGCCGCAGCCGAACGACCGAGCGCAGCGAGTCAG
TGAGCGAGGAAGCGGAAGAGCGCCATAATCCATGATAAAGAAGACAGTCATAAGTGCGGCGACGATAGTC
ATGCCCCGCGCCCACCGGAAGGAGCTGACTGGGTTGAAGGCTCTCAAGGGCATCGGTCGAGATCCCGGTG
CCTAATGAGTGAGCTAACTTACATTAATTGCGTTGCGCTCACTGCCCGCTTTCCAGTCGGGAAACCTGTC
GTGCCAGCTGCATTAATGAATCGGCCAACGCGCGGGGAGAGGCGGTTTGCGTATTGGGCGCCAGGGTGGT
TTTTCTTTTCACCAGTGAGACGGGCAACAGCTGATTGCCCTTCACCGCCTGGCCCTGAGAGAGTTGCAGC
AAGCGGTCCACGCTGGTTTGCCCCAGCAGGCGAAAATCCTGTTTGATGGTGGTTAACGGCGGGATATAAC
ATGAGCTGTCTTCGGTATCGTCGTATCCCACTACCGAGATATCCGCACCAACGCGCAGCCCGGACTCGGT
AATGGCGCGCATTGCGCCCAGCGCCATCTGATCGTTGGCAACCAGCATCGCAGTGGGAACGATGCCCTCA
TTCAGCATTTGCATGGTTTGTTGAAAACCGGACATGGCACTCCAGTCGCCTTCCCGTTCCGCTATCGGCT
GAATTTGATTGCGAGTGAGATATTTATGCCAGCCAGCCAGACGCAGACGCGCCGAGACAGAACTTAATGG
GCCCGCTAACAGCGCGATTTGCTGGTGACCCAATGCGACCAGATGCTCCACGCCCAGTCGCGTACCGTCT
TCATGGGAGAAAATAATACTGTTGATGGGTGTCTGGTCAGAGACATCAAGAAATAACGCCGGAACATTAG
TGCAGGCAGCTTCCACAGCAATGGCATCCTGGTCATCCAGCGGATAGTTAATGATCAGCCCACTGACGCG
TTGCGCGAGAAGATTGTGCACCGCCGCTTTACAGGCTTCGACGCCGCTTCGTTCTACCATCGACACCACC
ACGCTGGCACCCAGTTGATCGGCGCGAGATTTAATCGCCGCGACAATTTGCGACGGCGCGTGCAGGGCCA
GACTGGAGGTGGCAACGCCAATCAGCAACGACTGTTTGCCCGCCAGTTGTTGTGCCACGCGGTTGGGAAT
GTAATTCAGCTCCGCCATCGCCGCTTCCACTTTTTCCCGCGTTTTCGCAGAAACGTGGCTGGCCTGGTTC
ACCACGCGGGAAACGGTCTGATAAGAGACACCGGCATACTCTGCGACATCGTATAACGTTACTGGTTTCA
CATTCACCACCCTGAATTGACTCTCTTCCGGGCGCTATCATGCCATACCGCGAAAGGTTTTGCGCCATTC
GATGGTGTCCGGGATCTCGACGCTCTCCCTTATGCGACTCCTGCATTAGGAAGCAGCCCAGTAGTAGGTT
GAGGCCGTTGAGCACCGCCGCCGCAAGGAATGGTGCATGCAAGGAGATGGCGCCCAACAGTCCCCCGGCC
ACGGGGCCTGCCACCATACCCACGCCGAAACA
